Addgene plasmid #103925: TIAM1_PDZ_1
Purpose: Protein expression and purification of TIAM PDZ domain
Depositing lab: Sachdev Sidhu. Depositing organization: University of Toronto. Publication: A specificity map for the PDZ domain family. Tonikian R, Zhang Y, Sazinsky SL, Currell B, Yeh JH, Reva B, Held HA, Appleton BA, Evangelista M, Wu Y, Xin X, Chan AC, Seshagiri S, Lasky LA, Sander C, Boone C, Bader GD, Sidhu SS. PLoS Biol. 2008 Sep 30;6(9):e239. doi: 10.1371/journal.pbio.0060239. PubMed 18828675.
Backbone
  Vector backbone: pGEX-6P-1
  Backbone size w/o insert (bp): 4984
  Vector type: Bacterial Expression
Growth in bacteria
  Bacterial resistance: Ampicillin, 100 μg/mL
  Growth temperature: 37°C
  Growth strain: DH5alpha
  Copy number: Unknown
Gene/Insert
  Gene/Insert name: TIAM1 (alt name: TIAM PDZ)
  Species: H. sapiens (human)
  Entrez Gene: TIAM1 (a.k.a. NEDLDS, TIAM-1)
  Promoter: tac
  Tag / fusion protein: GST (N terminal on backbone)
  Cloning method: Restriction Enzyme; 5′ cloning site unknown (unknown if destroyed); 3′ cloning site unknown (unknown if destroyed)
  Sequencing primers: 5′ pGEX Fwd
Terms and licenses: Academic/Nonprofit Terms; Industry Terms: Not Available to Industry
How to cite: TIAM1_PDZ_1 was a gift from Sachdev Sidhu (Addgene plasmid # 103925 ; http://n2t.net/addgene:103925 ; RRID:Addgene_103925)
