[The description below was written by a language model from this plasmid's Addgene catalogue record and pLannotate feature annotations shown in this document.]
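Description:
TIAM1_PDZ_1 is a bacterial expression plasmid built on the pGEX-6P-1 backbone for producing the PDZ domain of human TIAM1 as a glutathione S-transferase fusion in E. coli. The sequenced record is 5,325 nt. It replicates from a ColE1/pMB1-type origin and is selected with ampicillin through the β-lactamase gene (AmpR) driven by its own promoter. Short remnants of pBR322-derived elements (bom and rop fragments), a lac promoter/lacZα segment and a small E. coli yciV fragment are also annotated. These appear to be backbone carry-over rather than functional payload.

The expression cassette begins with the hybrid tac promoter followed by a lac operator, and the plasmid carries its own lacI gene. Transcription is therefore held off by lac repressor and switched on with IPTG. Downstream lies the Schistosoma japonicum GST coding sequence, followed after a short linker by a roughly 350 bp fragment of TIAM1, a guanine-nucleotide exchange factor for Rho-family GTPases such as RAC1. This places GST at the N terminus of the PDZ domain. The feature table does not annotate the linker, although pGEX-6P vectors normally encode a PreScission protease cleavage site there for tag removal. The restriction sites used for cloning are not recorded.

The stated purpose is expression and purification of the TIAM PDZ domain. The GST moiety allows affinity capture on glutathione resin. The associated publication concerns a specificity map of the PDZ domain family, so the purified protein was probably used for peptide-binding specificity profiling.
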