Features (pLannotate 1.2.2; 17 found; start..end, strand, type, name):
      1..29      +  promoter       tac promoter: strong E. coli promoter; hybrid between the trp and lac UV5 promoters
     37..53      +  protein_bind   lac operator: The lac repressor binds to the lac operator to inhibit transcription in E. coli. This inhibition can be relieved by adding lactose or isopropyl-β-D-thiogalactopyranoside (IPTG). lac repressor encoded by lacI
     76..729     +  CDS            GST26_SCHJA: Experimental evidence at protein level: Swiss-Prot protein existence level 1. GST isoenzymes appear to play a central role in the parasite detoxification system. Other functions are also suspected including a role in increasing the solubility of haematin in the parasite gut. From Schistosoma japonicum (Blood fluke).
    769..1119    +  CDS            TIAM1 (fragment): TIAM1_HUMAN - Experimental evidence at protein level: Swiss-Prot protein existence level 1. Guanyl-nucleotide exchange factor that activates RHO-like proteins and connects extracellular signals to cytoskeletal activities. Activates RAC1, CDC42, and to a lesser extent RHOA and their downstream signaling to regulate processes like cell adhesion and cell migration. From Homo sapiens (Human).
   1160..1199    +  CDS            rop (fragment): Rop protein, which maintains plasmids at low copy number; rop
   1301..1341    +  misc_feature   bom (fragment): basis of mobility region from pBR322
   1446..1550    +  promoter       AmpR promoter: bla
   1551..2411    +  CDS            AmpR: β-lactamase; bla; confers resistance to ampicillin, carbenicillin, and related antibiotics
   2582..3170    +  rep_origin     ori: high-copy-number ColE1/pMB1/pBR322/pUC origin of replication
   3356..3407    -  misc_feature   bom (fragment): basis of mobility region from pBR322
   3414..3491    +  promoter       lacI promoter: lacI
   3492..4574    +  CDS            lacI: lac repressor; lacI; The lac repressor binds to the lac operator to inhibit transcription in E. coli. This inhibition can be relieved by adding lactose or isopropyl-β-D-thiogalactopyranoside (IPTG).
   4587..4608    +  protein_bind   CAP binding site: CAP binding activates transcription in the presence of cAMP. E. coli catabolite activator protein
   4623..4653    +  promoter       lac promoter: promoter for the E. coli lac operon
   4661..4677    +  protein_bind   lac operator: The lac repressor binds to the lac operator to inhibit transcription in E. coli. This inhibition can be relieved by adding lactose or isopropyl-β-D-thiogalactopyranoside (IPTG). lac repressor encoded by lacI
   4697..4870    +  CDS            lacZα: LacZα fragment of β-galactosidase; lacZ fragment
   5134..5250    -  CDS            yciV (fragment): RNAAM_ECOLI - Also known as trpH From Escherichia coli (strain K12).
>Addgene plasmid #103925 | TIAM1_PDZ_1 | addgene full sequence | sequence record 200143 | Addgene NGS Result
TTGACAATTAATCATCGGCTCGTATAATGTGTGGAATTGTGAGCGGATAACAATTTCACACAGGAAACAG
TATTCATGTCCCCTATACTAGGTTATTGGAAAATTAAGGGCCTTGTGCAACCCACTCGACTTCTTTTGGA
ATATCTTGAAGAAAAATATGAAGAGCATTTGTATGAGCGCGATGAAGGTGATAAATGGCGAAACAAAAAG
TTTGAATTGGGTTTGGAGTTTCCCAATCTTCCTTATTATATTGATGGTGATGTTAAATTAACACAGTCTA
TGGCCATCATACGTTATATAGCTGACAAGCACAACATGTTGGGTGGTTGTCCAAAAGAGCGTGCAGAGAT
TTCAATGCTTGAAGGAGCGGTTTTGGATATTAGATACGGTGTTTCGAGAATTGCATATAGTAAAGACTTT
GAAACTCTCAAAGTTGATTTTCTTAGCAAGCTACCTGAAATGCTGAAAATGTTCGAAGATCGTTTATGTC
ATAAAACATATTTAAATGGTGATCATGTAACCCATCCTGACTTCATGTTGTATGACGCTCTTGATGTTGT
TTTATACATGGACCCAATGTGCCTGGATGCGTTCCCAAAATTAGTTTGTTTTAAAAAACGTATTGAAGCT
ATCCCACAAATTGATAAGTACTTGAAATCCAGCAAGTATATAGCATGGCCTTTGCAGGGCTGGCAAGCCA
CGTTTGGTGGTGGCGACCATCCTCCAAAATCGGATCTGGAAGTTCTGTTCCAGGGGCCCCTGGGATCCAT
GCAGCTCTATGTTCCACAGCCCGAGGAAGACATCTATGAGCTGCTGTACAAAGAAATTGAAATCTGTCCA
AAAGTCACTCAGAGCATCCACATTGAGAAGTCAGATACAGCTGCTGATACTTACGGGTTTTCACTTTCTT
CTGTGGAAGAAGATGGTATTCGAAGGCTGTACGTGAATAGTGTGAAGGAAACCGGTTTAGCTTCCAAGAA
AGGCCTGAAAGCAGGAGATGAGATTCTTGAGATCAATAATCGTGCTGCTGACGCCCTGAACTCTTCTATG
CTCAAAGATTTCCTCTCACAGCCCTCGCTGGGCCTCCTGGTGAGGACCTACCCCGAGCTGGAGGAAGGAT
GAGTCGACTCGAGCGGCCGCATCGTGACTGACTGACGATCTGCCTCGCGCGTTTCGGTGATGACGGTGAA
AACCTCTGACACATGCAGCTCCCGGAGACGGTCACAGCTTGTCTGTAAGCGGATGCCGGGAGCAGACAAG
CCCGTCAGGGCGCGTCAGCGGGTGTTGGCGGGTGTCGGGGCGCAGCCATGACCCAGTCACGTAGCGATAG
CGGAGTGTATAATTCTTGAAGACGAAAGGGCCTCGTGATACGCCTATTTTTATAGGTTAATGTCATGATA
ATAATGGTTTCTTAGACGTCAGGTGGCACTTTTCGGGGAAATGTGCGCGGAACCCCTATTTGTTTATTTT
TCTAAATACATTCAAATATGTATCCGCTCATGAGACAATAACCCTGATAAATGCTTCAATAATATTGAAA
AAGGAAGAGTATGAGTATTCAACATTTCCGTGTCGCCCTTATTCCCTTTTTTGCGGCATTTTGCCTTCCT
GTTTTTGCTCACCCAGAAACGCTGGTGAAAGTAAAAGATGCTGAAGATCAGTTGGGTGCACGAGTGGGTT
ACATCGAACTGGATCTCAACAGCGGTAAGATCCTTGAGAGTTTTCGCCCCGAAGAACGTTTTCCAATGAT
GAGCACTTTTAAAGTTCTGCTATGTGGCGCGGTATTATCCCGTGTTGACGCCGGGCAAGAGCAACTCGGT
CGCCGCATACACTATTCTCAGAATGACTTGGTTGAGTACTCACCAGTCACAGAAAAGCATCTTACGGATG
GCATGACAGTAAGAGAATTATGCAGTGCTGCCATAACCATGAGTGATAACACTGCGGCCAACTTACTTCT
GACAACGATCGGAGGACCGAAGGAGCTAACCGCTTTTTTGCACAACATGGGGGATCATGTAACTCGCCTT
GATCGTTGGGAACCGGAGCTGAATGAAGCCATACCAAACGACGAGCGTGACACCACGATGCCTGCAGCAA
TGGCAACAACGTTGCGCAAACTATTAACTGGCGAACTACTTACTCTAGCTTCCCGGCAACAATTAATAGA
CTGGATGGAGGCGGATAAAGTTGCAGGACCACTTCTGCGCTCGGCCCTTCCGGCTGGCTGGTTTATTGCT
GATAAATCTGGAGCCGGTGAGCGTGGGTCTCGCGGTATCATTGCAGCACTGGGGCCAGATGGTAAGCCCT
CCCGTATCGTAGTTATCTACACGACGGGGAGTCAGGCAACTATGGATGAACGAAATAGACAGATCGCTGA
GATAGGTGCCTCACTGATTAAGCATTGGTAACTGTCAGACCAAGTTTACTCATATATACTTTAGATTGAT
TTAAAACTTCATTTTTAATTTAAAAGGATCTAGGTGAAGATCCTTTTTGATAATCTCATGACCAAAATCC
CTTAACGTGAGTTTTCGTTCCACTGAGCGTCAGACCCCGTAGAAAAGATCAAAGGATCTTCTTGAGATCC
TTTTTTTCTGCGCGTAATCTGCTGCTTGCAAACAAAAAAACCACCGCTACCAGCGGTGGTTTGTTTGCCG
GATCAAGAGCTACCAACTCTTTTTCCGAAGGTAACTGGCTTCAGCAGAGCGCAGATACCAAATACTGTCC
TTCTAGTGTAGCCGTAGTTAGGCCACCACTTCAAGAACTCTGTAGCACCGCCTACATACCTCGCTCTGCT
AATCCTGTTACCAGTGGCTGCTGCCAGTGGCGATAAGTCGTGTCTTACCGGGTTGGACTCAAGACGATAG
TTACCGGATAAGGCGCAGCGGTCGGGCTGAACGGGGGGTTCGTGCACACAGCCCAGCTTGGAGCGAACGA
CCTACACCGAACTGAGATACCTACAGCGTGAGCTATGAGAAAGCGCCACGCTTCCCGAAGGGAGAAAGGC
GGACAGGTATCCGGTAAGCGGCAGGGTCGGAACAGGAGAGCGCACGAGGGAGCTTCCAGGGGGAAACGCC
TGGTATCTTTATAGTCCTGTCGGGTTTCGCCACCTCTGACTTGAGCGTCGATTTTTGTGATGCTCGTCAG
GGGGGCGGAGCCTATGGAAAAACGCCAGCAACGCGGCCTTTTTACGGTTCCTGGCCTTTTGCTGGCCTTT
TGCTCACATGTTCTTTCCTGCGTTATCCCCTGATTCTGTGGATAACCGTATTACCGCCTTTGAGTGAGCT
GATACCGCTCGCCGCAGCCGAACGACCGAGCGCAGCGAGTCAGTGAGCGAGGAAGCGGAAGAGCGCCTGA
TGCGGTATTTTCTCCTTACGCATCTGTGCGGTATTTCACACCGCATAAATTCCGACACCATCGAATGGCG
CAAAACCTTTCGCGGTATGGCATGATAGCGCCCGGAAGAGAGTCAATTCAGGGTGGTGAATGTGAAACCA
GTAACGTTATACGATGTCGCAGAGTATGCCGGTGTCTCTTATCAGACCGTTTCCCGCGTGGTGAACCAGG
CCAGCCACGTTTCTGCGAAAACGCGGGAAAAAGTGGAAGCGGCGATGGCGGAGCTGAATTACATTCCCAA
CCGCGTGGCACAACAACTGGCGGGCAAACAGTCGTTGCTGATTGGCGTTGCCACCTCCAGTCTGGCCCTG
CACGCGCCGTCGCAAATTGTCGCGGCGATTAAATCTCGCGCCGATCAACTGGGTGCCAGCGTGGTGGTGT
CGATGGTAGAACGAAGCGGCGTCGAAGCCTGTAAAGCGGCGGTGCACAATCTTCTCGCGCAACGCGTCAG
TGGGCTGATCATTAACTATCCGCTGGATGACCAGGATGCCATTGCTGTGGAAGCTGCCTGCACTAATGTT
CCGGCGTTATTTCTTGATGTCTCTGACCAGACACCCATCAACAGTATTATTTTCTCCCATGAAGACGGTA
CGCGACTGGGCGTGGAGCATCTGGTCGCATTGGGTCACCAGCAAATCGCGCTGTTAGCGGGCCCATTAAG
TTCTGTCTCGGCGCGTCTGCGTCTGGCTGGCTGGCATAAATATCTCACTCGCAATCAAATTCAGCCGATA
GCGGAACGGGAAGGCGACTGGAGTGCCATGTCCGGTTTTCAACAAACCATGCAAATGCTGAATGAGGGCA
TCGTTCCCACTGCGATGCTGGTTGCCAACGATCAGATGGCGCTGGGCGCAATGCGCGCCATTACCGAGTC
CGGGCTGCGCGTTGGTGCGGATATCTCGGTAGTGGGATACGACGATACCGAAGACAGCTCATGTTATATC
CCGCCGTTAACCACCATCAAACAGGATTTTCGCCTGCTGGGGCAAACCAGCGTGGACCGCTTGCTGCAAC
TCTCTCAGGGCCAGGCGGTGAAGGGCAATCAGCTGTTGCCCGTCTCACTGGTGAAAAGAAAAACCACGCT
AGCGCCCAATACGCAAACCGCCTCTCCCCGCGCGTTGGCCGATTCATTAATGCAGCTGGCACGACAGGTT
TCCCGACTGGAAAGCGGGCAGTGAGCGCAACGCAATTAATGTAAGTTAGCTCACTCATTAGGCACCCCAG
GCTTTACACTTTATGCTTCCGGCTCGTATGTTGTGTGGAATTGTGAGCGGATAACAATTTCACACAGGAA
ACAGCTATGACCATGATTACGGATTCACTGGCCGTCGTTTTACAACGTCGTGACTGGGAAAACCCTGGCG
TTACCCAACTTAATCGCCTTGCAGCACATCCCCCTTTCGCCAGCTGGCGTAATAGCGAAGAGGCCCGCAC
CGATCGCCCTTCCCAACAGTTGCGCAGCCTGAATGGCGAATGGCGCTTTGCCTGGTTTCCGGCACCAGAA
GCGGTGCCGGAAAGCTGGCTGGAGTGCGATCTTCCTGAGGCCGATACTGTCGTCGTCCCCTCAAACTGGC
AGATGCACGGTTACGATGCGCCCATCTACACCAACGTGACCTATCCCATTACGGTCAATCCGCCGTTTGT
TCCCACGGAGAATCCGACGGGTTGTTACTCGCTCACATTTAATGTTGATGAAAGCTGGCTACAGGAAGGC
CAGACGCGAATTATTTTTGATGGCGTTGGAATTAGCTTATCGACTGCACGGTGCACCAATGCTTCTGGCG
TCAGGCAGCCATCGGAAGCTGTGGTATGGCTGTGCAGGTCGTAAATCACTGCATAATTCGTGTCGCTCAA
GGCGCACTCCCGTTCTGGATAATGTTTTTTGCGCCGACATCATAACGGTTCTGGCAAATATTCTGAAATG
AGCTG
